Addgene plasmid #37744: pUASP YFP Rab39 WT
Depositing lab: Matthew Scott. Depositing organization: Stanford University. Publication: Thirty-one flavors of Drosophila rab proteins. Zhang J, Schulze KL, Hiesinger PR, Suyama K, Wang S, Fish M, Acar M, Hoskins RA, Bellen HJ, Scott MP. Genetics. 2007 Jun;176(2):1307-22. Epub 2007 Apr 3. 10.1534/genetics.106.066761 PubMed 17409086.
Backbone
  Vector backbone: pUASP
  Backbone size w/o insert (bp): 9939
  Vector type: Insect Expression ; Drosophila
Growth in bacteria
  Bacterial resistance: Ampicillin, 100 μg/mL
  Growth temperature: 37°C
  Growth strain: Top10
  Copy number: Unknown
Gene/Insert
  Gene/Insert name: Rab39
  Species: D. melanogaster (fly)
  Entrez Gene: Rab39 (a.k.a. Dmel_CG12156, AAF46271, CG12156, DmRab39, Dmel\CG12156, rab39)
  Promoter: GAL4
  Tag / fusion protein: YFP (N terminal on backbone)
  Cloning method: Gateway Cloning
  Sequencing primers: 5′ EGFP-C; 3′ pUASp-3 (5'-AGGTTTAACCAGGGGATGCT-3')
Terms and licenses: Academic/Nonprofit Terms; Industry Terms: Not Available to Industry
How to cite: pUASP YFP Rab39 WT was a gift from Matthew Scott (Addgene plasmid # 37744 ; http://n2t.net/addgene:37744 ; RRID:Addgene_37744)
