[The description below was written by a language model from this plasmid's Addgene catalogue record.]
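Description:
pUASP YFP Rab39 WT is a Drosophila expression plasmid built on the pUASP backbone (about 9.9 kb without the insert), a vector of the GAL4/UAS binary expression family. It is propagated in E. coli under ampicillin selection. The copy number is listed as unknown, and no feature table is provided, so the bacterial origin, any fly transformation marker and any transposon ends cannot be confirmed from the record itself.

The payload is the wild-type coding sequence of Drosophila melanogaster Rab39 (CG12156), a member of the Rab family of small GTPases, which regulate membrane trafficking and help define vesicle and organelle identity. The gene was introduced by Gateway recombination, placing it downstream of and in frame with a YFP tag supplied by the backbone, so the product is an N-terminally YFP-tagged Rab39. N-terminal tagging is the usual choice for Rabs because it leaves the C-terminus, where these proteins are typically lipid-modified for membrane attachment, unobstructed.

The promoter field is given as GAL4, meaning that transcription depends on GAL4 binding to upstream activating sequences. The fusion is therefore expressed only in cells or tissues that supply GAL4 from a driver line or a co-introduced construct. The "WT" designation marks this as the unmutated form of the protein. The construct is suited to tissue-specific expression and live or fixed fluorescence imaging of Rab39 localisation in flies or fly cells, as part of a broader survey of the Drosophila Rab proteins.
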