>Addgene plasmid #37744 | pUASP YFP Rab39 WT | addgene partial sequence | sequence record 65092 | EGFP-C 5'-CATGGTCCTGCTGGAGTTCGTG-3'
TCTCGGCATGGACGAGCTGTACAAGTCCGGACTCAGATCTCGAGCTCAAGCTTCGAATTCTGCAGTCGAC
GGTACCGCGGGCCCGGGATCATCAACAAGTTTGTACAAAAAAGCAGGCTTAATGGTGGAACCCATTTTCG
AGTATCAATTTCGACTGATTTTAATCGGCGACAGCACCGTGGGCAAGAGCTCGCTGCTCAAATTCTTCAC
AGACGGCAAATTCGCCGAGTTGTCCGATCCCACAGTTGGCGTCGACTTCTTTGCCCGCCTCATCGAAATG
AAGGACGGCACACAGATCAAGCTCCAGCTGTGGGACACTGCTGGCCAAGAGCGCTTCCGTTCGATCACCA
AGTCCTACTACCGGAACTCGGTTGGCGTGCTGCTGGTCTACGACATATCGAATCACGCCAGCTTCGAGCA
CATACCGCTGTGGATGATGGAGGCACAGCGTCACATTGAGCCCCACCGCCCCGTTTTCGCATTGGTCGGC
TGCAAACTGGACCTCATCAATGCGGGCGGACACCGGGAGGTGACCACAGAGGAGGCACAAAAATTTGCCA
AACAGCACGGTCTGCATTTCGTTGAGACATCGGCCCGGTCTGGTGCCAATGTGGAGGAGGCATTTCGCAT
GGTCACCCAGGAGGTGTACGCCCGCATTCGATCCGGCGAATATAAGGCGGAGGATGGATGGGACGGCATC
AAGTCTGGCTTTTCGCGACCCAATAGTCTGGACTTTAATCTCGTCGTAGCAGAGCCGGAAAAGTCATCAT
GTTGTTGAAACCCAGCTTTCTTGTACAAAGTGGTTGATGATCCTCTAGAGTCGACCTCGAACGTTAACGT
TAACGTAACGTTAACTCGAGGAGCTTGATAACATTATACCTAAACCCATGGTCAAGAGTAAACATTTCTG
CCTTTGAAGTTGAGAACACAATTAAGCATCCCCTGGTTAAACCTGACATTCATACTTGTTAATAGCGCCA
TAAACATAGC
